>Addgene plasmid #111611 | pDAI-SceI-pheS | addgene full sequence | sequence record 212135 | Addgene NGS Result
ATCTGCGGGATCAGGTACGGTTTGATCAGGTTGTAGAAGATCAGGTAAGACATAGAATCGATGTAGATGA
TCGGTTTGTTTTTGTTGATTTTTACGTAACAGTTCAGTTGGAATTTGTTACGCAGACCCTTAACCAGGTA
TTCTACTTCTTCGAAAGTGAAAGACTGGGTGTTCAGTACGATCGATTTGTTGGTAGAGTTTTTGTTGTAA
TCCCATTTACCACCATCATCCATGAACCAGTATGCCAGAGACATCGGGGTCAGGTAGTTTTCAACCAGGT
TGTTCGGGATGGTTTTTTTGTTGTTAACGATGAACAGGTTAGCCAGTTTGTTGAAAGCTTGGTGTTTGAA
AGTCTGGGCGCCCCAGGTGATTACCAGGTTACCCAGGTGGTTAACACGTTCTTTTTTGTGCGGCGGGGAC
AGTACCCACTGATCGTACAGCAGACATACGTGGTCCATGTATGCTTTGTTTTTCCACTCGAACTGCATAC
AGTAGGTTTTACCTTCATCACGAGAACGGATGTAAGCATCACCCAGGATCAGACCGATACCTGCTTCGAA
CTGTTCGATGTTCAGTTCGATCAGCTGGGATTTGTATTCTTTCAGCAGTTTAGAGTTCGGACCCAGGTTC
ATTACCTGGTTTTTTTGATGCATATGTAGAATTCCGAATCCTTCTTGTGAATCTATTATGGCGACAAGCA
AATCGAGCTCTGACTGCCTACCCCACAACAACTATCAGAAAGCACCAGCACAACGGCTGCCTAACTTTGT
TTTAGGGCGACTGCCCTGCTGCGTAACATCGTTGCTGCTCCATAACATCAAACATCGACCCACGGCGTAA
CGCGCTTGCTGCTTGGATGCCCGAGGCATAGACTGTACAAAAAAACAGTCATAACAAGCCATGAAAACCG
CCACTGCGCCGTTACCACCGCTGCGTTCGGTCAAGGTTCTGGACCAGTTGCGTGAGCGCATACGCTACTT
GCATTACAGTTTACGAACCGAACAGGCTTATGTCAACTGGGTTCGTGCGAGCTCATCGCTAGCATACTCG
AGTAAGCTGTCAAACATGAGCAGATCCTCTACGCCGGACGCATCGTGGCCGGCATCACCGGCGCCACAGG
TGCGGTTGCTGGCGCCTATATCGCCGACATCACCGATGGGAGATCCTAAGATATCGCTTAGGCCACACGT
TCAAGTGCAGATCGATCGATGGCTCTGCTGTAGTGAGTGGGTTGCGCTCCGGCAGCGGTCCTGATCAATC
GTCACCCTTTCTCGGTCCTTCAACGTTCCTGACAACGAGCCTCCTTTTCGCCAATCCATCGACAATCACC
GCGAGTCCCTGCTCGAACGCTGCGTCCGGACCGGCTTCGTCGAAGGCGTCTATCGCGGCCCGCAACAGCG
GCGAGAGCGGAGCCTGTTCAACGGTGCCGCCGCGCTCGCCGGCATCGCTGTCGCCGGCCTGCTCCTCAAG
CACGGCCCCAACAGTGAAGTAGCTGATTGTCATCAGCGCATTGACGGCGTCCCCGGCCGAAAAACCCGCC
TCGCAGAGGAAGCGAAGCTGCGCGTCGGCCGTTTCCATCTGCGGTGCGCCCGGTCGCGTGCCGGCATGGA
TGCGCGCGCCATCGCGGTAGGCGAGCAGCGCCTGCCTGAAGCTGCGGGCATTCCCGATCAGAAATGAGCG
CCAGTCGTCGTCGGCTCTCGGCACCGAATGCGTATGATTCTCCGCCAGCATGGCTTCGGCCAGTGCGTCG
AGCAGCGCCCGCTTGTTCCTGAAGTGCCAGTAAAGCGCCGGCTGCTGAACCCCCAACCGTTCCGCCAGTT
TGCGTGTCGTCAGACCGTCTACGCCGACCTCGTTCAACAGGTCCAGGGCGGCACGGATCACTGTATTCGG
CTGCAACTTTGTCATGCTTGACACTTTATCACTGATAAACATAATATGTCCACCAACTTATCAGTGATAA
AGAATCCGCGCGTTCAATCGGACCAGCGGAGGCTGGTCCGGAGGCCAGACGTGAAACCCAACATACCCCT
GATCGTAATTCTGAGCACTGTCGCGCTCGACGCTGTCGGCATCGGCCTGATTATGCCGGTGCTGCCGGGC
CTCCTGCGCGATCTGGTTCACTCGAACGACGTCACCGCCCACTATGGCATTCTGCTGGCGCTGTATGCGT
TGGTGCAATTTGCCTGCGCACCTGTGCTGGGCGCGCTGTCGGATCGTTTCGGGCGGCGGCCAATCTTGCT
CGTCTCGCTGGCCGGCGCCACTGTCGACTACGCCATCATGGCGACAGCGCCTTTCCTTTGGGTTCTCTAT
ATCGGGCGGATCGTGGCCGGCATCACCGGGGCGACTGGGGCGGTAGCCGGCGCTTATATTGCCGATATCA
CTGATGGCGATGAGCGCGCGCGGCACTTCGGCTTCATGAGCGCCTGTTTCGGGTTCGGGATGGTCGCGGG
ACCTGTGCTCGGTGGGCTGATGGGCGGTTTCTCCCCCCACGCTCCGTTCTTCGCCGCGGCAGCCTTGAAC
GGCCTCAATTTCCTGACGGGCTGTTTCCTTTTGCCGGAGTCGCACAAAGGCGAACGCCGGCCGTTACGCC
GGGAGGCTCTCAACCCGCTCGCTTCGTTCCGGTGGGCCCGGGGCATGACCGTCGTCGCCGCCCTGATGGC
GGTCTTCTTCATCATGCAACTTGTCGGACAGGTGCCGGCCGCGCTTTGGGTCATTTTCGGCGAGGATCGC
TTTCACTGGGACGCGACCACGATCGGCATTTCGCTTGCCGCATTTGGCATTCTGCATTCACTCGCCCAGG
CAATGATCACCGGCCCTGTAGCCGCCCGGCTCGGCGAAAGGCGGGCACTCATGCTCGGAATGATTGCCGA
CGGCACAGGCTACATCCTGCTTGCCTTCGCGACACGGGGATGGATGGCGTTCCCGATCATGGTCCTGCTT
GCTTCGGGTGGCATCGGAATGCCGGCGCTGCAAGCAATGTTGTCCAGGCAGGTGGATGAGGAACGTCAGG
GGCAGCTGCAAGGCTCACTGGCGGCGCTCACCAGCCTGACCTCGATCGTCGGACCCCTCCTCTTCACGGC
GATCTATGCGGCTTCTATAACAACGTGGAACGGGTGGGCATGGATTGCAGGCGCTGCCCTCTACTTGCTC
TGCCTGCCGGCGCTGCGTCGCGGGCTTTGGAGCGGCGCAGGGCAACGAGCCGATCGCTGATCGTGGAAAC
GATAGGAAACGTGGCCAATATGGACAACTTCTTCGCATCGATTTCGTTCCACTGAGCGTCAGACCCCGTA
GGTTATTGGTCGACTTAAACGCCTGGTGCTACGCCTGAATAAGTGATAATAAGCGGATGAATGGCAGAAA
TTCGAAAGCAAATTCGACCCGGTCGTCGGTTCAGGGCAGGGTCGTTAAATAGCCGCTTATGTCTATTGCT
GGTTTACCGGTTTATTGACTACCGGAAGCAGTGTGACCGTGTGCTTCTCAAATGCCTGAGGCCAGTTTGC
TCAGGCTCTCCCCGTGGAGGTAATAATTGACGATATGATCATTTATTCTGCCTCCCAGAGCCTGATAAAA
ACGGTGAATCCGTTAGCGAGGTGCCGCCGGCTTCCATTCAGGTCGAGGTGGCCCGGCTCCATGCACCGCG
ACGCAACGCGGGGAGGCAGACAAGGTATAGGGCGGCGAGGCGGCTACAGCCGATAGTCTGGAACAGCGCA
CTTACGGGTTGCTGCGCAACCCAAGTGCTACCGGCGCGGCAGCGTGACCCGTGTCGGCGGCTCCAACGGC
TCGCCATCGTCCAGAAAACACGGCTCATCGGGCATCGGCAGGCGCCGCTGCCCGCGCCGTTCCCATTCCT
CCGTTTCGGTCAAGGCTGGCAGGTCTGGTTCCATGCCCGGAATGCCGGGCTGGCTGGGCGGCTCCTCGCC
GGGGCCGGTCGGTAGTTGCTGCTCGCCCGGATACAGGGTCGGGATGCGGCGCAGGTCGCCATGCCCCAAC
AGCGATTCGTCCTGGTCGTCGTGATCAACCACCACGGCGGCACTGAACACCGACAGGCGCAACTGGTCGC
GGGGCTGGCCCCACGCCACGCGGTCATTGACCACGTAGGCCGACACGGTGCCGGGGCCGTTGAGCTTCAC
GACGGAGATCCAGCGCTCGGCCACCAAGTCCTTGACTGCGTATTGGACCGTCCGCAAAGAACGTCCGATG
AGCTTGGAAAGTGTCTTCTGGCTGACCACCACGGCGTTCTGGTGGCCCATCTGCGCCACGAGGTGATGCA
GCAGCATTGCCGCCGTGGGTTTCCTCGCAATAAGCCCGGCCCACGCCTCATGCGCTTTGCGTTCCGTTTG
CACCCAGTGACCGGGCTTGTTCTTGGCTTGAATGCCGATTTCTCTGGACTGCGTGGCCATGCTTATCTCC
ATGCGGTAGGGGTGCCGCACGGTTGCGGCACCATGCGCAATCAGCTGCAACTTTTCGGCAGCGCGACAAC
AATTATGCGTTGCGTAAAAGTGGCAGTCAATTACAGATTTTCTTTAACCTACGCAATGAGCTATTGCGGG
GGGTGCCGCAATGAGCTGTTGCGTACCCCCCTTTTTTAAGTTGTTGATTTTTAAGTCTTTCGCATTTCGC
CCTATATCTAGTTCTTTGGTGCCCAAAGAAGGGCACCCCTGCGGGGTTCCCCCACGCCTTCGGCGCGGCT
CCCCCTCCGGCAAAAAGTGGCCCCTCCGGGGCTTGTTGATCGACTGCGCGGCCTTCGGCCTTGCCCAAGG
TGGCGCTGCCCCCTTGGAACCCCCGCACTCGCCGCCGTGAGGCTCGGGGGGCAGGCGGGCGGGCTTCGCC
CTTCGACTGCCCCCACTCGCATAGGCTTGGGTCGTTCCAGGCGCGTCAAGGCCAAGCCGCTGCGCGGTCG
CTGCGCGAGCCTTGACCCGCCTTCCACTTGGTGTCCAACCGGCAAGCGAAGCGCGCAGGCCGCAGGCCGG
AGGCTTTTCCCCAGAGAAAATTAAAAAAATTGATGGGGCAAGGCCGCAGGCCGCGCAGTTGGAGCCGGTG
GGTATGTGGTCGAAGGCTGGGTAGCCGGTGGGCAATCCCTGTGGTCAAGCTCGTGGGCAGGCGCAGCCTG
TCCATCAGCTTGTCCAGCAGGGTTGTCCACGGGCCGAGCGAAGCGAGCCAGCCGGTGGCCGCTCGCGGCC
ATCGTCCACATATCCACGGGCTGGCAAGGGAGCGCAGCGACCGCGCAGGGCGAAGCCCGGAGAGCAAGCC
CGTAGGGCGCCGCAGCCGCCGTAGGCGGTCACGACTTTGCGAAGCAAAGTCTAGTGAGTATACTCAAGCA
TTGAGTGGCCCGCCGGAGGCACCGCCTTGCGCTGCCCCCGTCGAGCCGGTTGGACACCAAAAGGGAGGGG
CAGGCATGGCGGCATACGCGATCATGCGATGCAAGAAGCTGGCGAAAATGGGCAACGTGGCGGCCAGTCT
CAAGCACGCCTACCGCGAGCGCGAGACGCCCAACGCTGACGCCAGCAGGACGCCAGAGAACGAGCACTGG
GCGGCCAGCAGCACCGATGAAGCGATGGGCCGACTGCGCGAGTTGCTGCCAGAGAAGCGGCGCAAGGACG
CTGTGTTGGCGGTCGAGTACGTCATGACGGCCAGCCCGGAATGGTGGAAGTCGGCCAGCCAAGAACAGCA
GGCGGCGTTCTTCGAGAAGGCGCACAAGTGGCTGGCGGACAAGTACGGGGCGGATCGCATCGTGACGGCC
AGCATCCACCGTGACGAAACCAGCCCGCACATGACCGCGTTCGTGGTGCCGCTGACGCAGGACGGCAGGC
TGTCGGCCAAGGAGTTCATCGGCAACAAAGCGCAGATGACCCGCGACCAGACCACGTTTGCGGCCGCTGT
GGCCGATCTAGGGCTGCAACGGGGCATCGAGGGCAGCAAGGCACGTCACACGCGCATTCAGGCGTTCTAC
GAGGCCCTGGAGCGGCCACCAGTGGGCCACGTCACCATCAGCCCGCAAGCGGTCGAGCCACGCGCCTATG
CACCGCAGGGATTGGCCGAAAAGCTGGGAATCTCAAAGCGCGTTGAGACGCCGGAAGCCGTGGCCGACCG
GCTGACAAAAGCGGTTCGGCAGGGGTATGAGCCTGCCCTACAGGCCGCCGCAGGAGCGCGTGAGATGCGC
AAGAAGGCCGATCAAGCCCAAGAGACGGCCCGAGACCTTCGGGAGCGCCTGAAGCCCGTTCTGGACGCCC
TGGGGCCGTTGAATCGGGATATGCAGGCCAAGGCCGCCGCGATCATCAAGGCCGTGGGCGAAAAGCTGCT
GACGGAACAGCGGGAAGTCCAGCGCCAGAAACAGGCCCAGCGCCAGCAGGAACGCGGGCGCGCACATTTC
CCCGAAAAGTGCCACCTGACGTCTAAGAAACCATTATTATCATGACATTAACCTATAAAAATAGGCGTAT
CACGAGGCCCTTTCGTCTTCGAATAAATACCTGTGACGGAAGATCACTTCGCAGAATAAATAAATCCTGG
TGTCCCTGTTGATACCGGGAAGCCCTGGGCCAACTTTTGGCGAAAATGAGACGTTGATCGGCACGTAAGA
GGTTCCAACTTTCACCATAATGAAATAAGATCACTACCGGGCGTATTTTTTGAGTTATCGAGATTTTCAG
GAGCTAAGGAAGCTAAAATGGAGAAAAAAATCACTGGATATACCACCGTTGATATATCCCAATGGCATCG
TAAAGAACATTTTGAGGCATTTCAGTCAGTTGCTCAATGTACCTATAACCAGACCGTTCAGCTGGATATT
ACGGCCTTTTTAGCTTTTGCCATTCTCACCGGATTCAGTCGTCACTCATGGTGATTTCTCACTTGATAAC
CTTATTTTTGACGAGGGGAAATTAATAGGTTGTATTGATGTTGGACGAGTCGGAATCGCAGACCGATACC
AGGATCTTGCCATCCTATGGAACTGCCTCGGTGAGTTTTCTCCTTCATTACAGAAACGGCTTTTTCAAAA
ATACGGTATTGATAATCCTGATATGAATAAATTGCAGTTTCATTTGATGCTCGATGAGTTTTTCTAATCA
GAATTGGTTAATTGGTTGTAACACTGGCAGAGCATTACGCTGACTTGACGGGACGGCGGCTTTGTTGAAT
AAATCGAACTTTTGCTGAGTTGAAGGATCAGATCACGCATCTTCCCGACAACGCAGACCGTTCCGTGGCA
AAGCAAAAGTTCAAAATCACCAACTGGTCCACCTACAACAAAGCTCTCATCAACCGTGGCTCCCTCACTT
TCTGGCTGGATGATGGGGCGATTCAGGCCTGGTATGAGTCAGCAACACCTTCTTCACGAGGCAGACCTCA
GCGCCAGAAGGCCGCCAGAGAGGCCGAGCGCGGCCGTGAGGCTTGGACGCTAGGGCAGGGCATGAAAAAG
CCCGTAGCGGGCTGCTACGGGCGTCTGACGCGGTGGAAAGGGGGAGGGGATGTTGTTTAAATGGCTCTGT
GTAGTGAGTGGAAGAGTTTGTAGAAACGCAAAAAGGCCATCCGTCAGGATGGCCTTCTGCTTAATTTGAT
GCCTGGCAGTTTATGGCGGGCGTCCTGCCCGCCACCCTCCGGGCCGTTGCTTCGCAGCGTTCAAATCCGC
TCCCGGCGGATTTGTCCTACTCAGGAGAGCGTTCACCGACAAACAACAGATAAAACGAAAGGCCCAGTCT
TTCGACTGAGCCTTTCGTTTTATTTGATGCCTGGCAGTTCCCTACTCTCGCATGGGGAGACCCCACACTA
CCATCGGCGCTACGGCGTTTCACTTCTGAGTTCGGCATGGGGTCAGGTGGGACCACCGCGCTACTGCCGC
CAGGCAAATTCTGTTTTATCAGACCGCTTCTGCGTTCTGATTTAATCTGTATCAGGCTGAAAATCTTCTC
TCATCCGCCAAAACAGCCAAGCTTGCATGCAGGCCTCTGCAGTCGACGGGCCCGGGATCCGATCCAATAG
TACTAGCTGTTGACTCGCTTGGGATTTTCGGAATATCATGCCGGGTCTGACAATCGGATCGAGCTTCGAA
AGGACAAGCATATGGACCTCGATCAGATCGTGGCGGATGCCCAGCAGAGCTTTGAGGGCGCGGCCGACAT
TACGACCTTGGAAAATGAAAAGGCCCGCTTCCTGGGCAAGAGCGGTGCCCTCACGGAACTCTTGAAGGGG
CTGGGTAAGCTGGACCCGGAAACCCGGAAGACCGAGGGTGCCCGGATTAACGTGGCCAAGCAGCAGGTGG
AGGCGGCCTTGAATGCCCGGCGGCAGGCCTTGGCGGATGCCCTTCTCAATCAGCGCCTGGCGGCTGAAGC
CATTGATGTGACCCTCCCCGGTCGCGGGGCGGGCGCCGGCTCGCTGCACCCCGTCATGCGAACCTGGGAA
CGTGTGGAGCAGATTTTCCGTAGCATTGGCTTCGATGTCGCGGATGGACCGGAAATTGAGACGGATTGGT
ATAATTTCACGGCGCTCAACTCGCCCGAAAACCACCCCGCACGGTCCATGCAGGACACCTTCTATGTGGA
TGGTAAGGACGCCGATGGGCGGCCCCTCCTCCTCCGGACCCATACCTCGCCCATGCAGGTGCGGTACGCC
CGCATGAATCGACCCCCGATTAAGGTGATTGCTCCCGGTCGGACCTATCGGGTCGATTCGGACGCCACCC
ATAGCCCCATGTTTAATCAGGTGGAGGGGCTCTGGATTGATGAAAACGTGTCGTTTGCCGATCTCAAGGG
TGCCTACACCGACTTTCTCAAGAAATTTTTCGAACGAGATGACATCTTGGTCCGTTTCCGCCCGAGCTAC
TTCCCCTTCACGGAACCCAGCGCGGAAATTGATATGATGTTTGAACATGGGAAGAATGCTGGTAAGTGGT
TGGAAATCAGCGGCAGCGGTCAGGTCCACCCCACGGTCATTCGGAATATGGGCCTCGACCCGGAGCGTTA
CATTGGCTTCGGCTTCGGTTCCGGGTTGGAACGCCTTACCATGCTCCGGTATGGTGTCCAGGACCTCCGG
CTCTTTTTCGAAAATGACCTCCGGTTCCTCCGCCAGTTCGCCTAAAGATCTTTCCCAATATCTAGATTAT
TTCAGGAAAGTTTCGGAGGAGATAGTGTTCGGCAGTTTGTACATC
Features (pLannotate 1.2.2; 19 found; start..end, strand, type, name):
    744..810     -  ncRNA          AAC AAD leader (fragment): Accession: RF02912 - putative aminoglycoside riboswitch / attI site
    988..1016    -  promoter       Pc promoter: intI1 (promoter lies within the coding sequence); class 1 integron promoter
   1073..1160    +  CDS            TcR (fragment): tetracycline efflux protein; tet; confers resistance to tetracycline
   1178..1200    -  CDS            TpR (fragment): E. coli plasmid-associated dihydrofolate reductase; dhfrIIb from plasmid R388; confers resistance to trimethoprim
   1255..1905    -  CDS            TetR: tetracycline resistance regulatory protein; tetR
   2011..3210    +  CDS            TcR: tetracycline efflux protein; tetA; confers resistance to tetracycline
   3227..3256    +  CDS            CmR (fragment): chloramphenicol acetyltransferase; cat; confers resistance to chloramphenicol
   3608..3677    -  CDS            TcR (fragment): tetracycline efflux protein; tet; confers resistance to tetracycline
   3738..4400    -  CDS            pBBR1 Rep: replication protein for the broad-host-range plasmid pBBR1 from Bordetella bronchiseptica
   4401..5172    -  rep_origin     pBBR1 oriV: replication origin of the broad-host-range plasmid pBBR1 from Bordetella bronchiseptica; requires the pBBR1 Rep protein for replication
   6565..6667    +  promoter       cat promoter: promoter of the E. coli cat gene encoding chloramphenicol acetyltransferase
   6668..6802    +  CDS            CmR (fragment): chloramphenicol acetyltransferase; cat; confers resistance to chloramphenicol
   6802..7067    +  CDS            KanR (fragment): aminoglycoside phosphotransferase; aph(3')-Ia; confers resistance to kanamycin
   7208..7354    +  CDS            TRA2_ECOLX (fragment): Protein predicted: Swiss-Prot protein existence level 4. Required for transposition of transposon Tn903. From Escherichia coli.
   7521..7548    -  terminator     rrnB T2 terminator: transcription terminator T2 from the E. coli rrnB gene
   7640..7726    -  terminator     rrnB T1 terminator: Escherichia coli rrnB; transcription terminator T1 from the E. coli rrnB gene
   7728..7843    -  ncRNA          5S rRNA: Accession: RF00001 - 5S ribosomal RNA
   8068..9069    +  CDS            pheS: SYFA_ECOLI - Experimental evidence at protein level: Swiss-Prot protein existence level 1. From Escherichia coli (strain K12).
   9100..647     -  CDS            SCEI (across the origin): SCE1_YEAST - Also known as OMEGA, SECY. Experimental evidence at protein level: Swiss-Prot protein existence level 1. Mitochondrial DNA endonuclease involved in intron homing. It introduces a specific double-strand break in the DNA of the 21S rRNA gene and thus mediates the insertion of an intron, containing its own coding sequence (group I intron), into an intronless gene. Specifically recognizes and cleaves the sequence 5'-TAGGGATAACAGGGTAAT-3'. From Saccharomyces cerevisiae (strain ATCC 204508 / S288c) (Baker's yeast).
