[The description below was written by a language model from this plasmid's Addgene catalogue record and pLannotate feature annotations shown in this document.]
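Description:
pDAI-SceI-pheS is a broad-host-range bacterial expression plasmid built on pDAI-SceI, a pBBR1-derived backbone, and used as the helper plasmid in I-SceI-based allelic exchange in Burkholderia species. The roughly 9.1 kb sequence carries the pBBR1 oriV together with the pBBR1 Rep protein it requires. This pair allows replication in E. coli, where the plasmid is maintained, and in a wide range of other Gram-negative bacteria. Selection is by tetracycline, provided by an intact tetA efflux gene with its divergently oriented tetR regulator. The annotation also picks up short fragments of chloramphenicol, kanamycin, trimethoprim and additional tetracycline resistance genes, a Tn903-related fragment, a cat promoter, and class 1 integron remnants. These appear to be leftovers of the backbone's construction history rather than functional markers.

The payload consists of two genes. The first encodes the yeast mitochondrial homing endonuclease I-SceI, whose coding sequence spans the numbering origin on the minus strand. An integron Pc promoter is annotated upstream in the same orientation, but the record does not explicitly state which promoter drives the gene. In merodiploids formed by integration of a suicide vector bearing an I-SceI recognition site, the enzyme makes a chromosomal double-strand break. This stimulates the second recombination event, which resolves the cointegrate to either the wild-type or the mutant allele and so yields unmarked, in-frame deletions.

The second gene is the insert, pheS, listed as synthetic and matching the E. coli phenylalanyl-tRNA synthetase alpha subunit. pheS alleles are generally used as counterselectable markers, so it presumably serves to cure the helper plasmid after resolution, though the record does not specify the allele or its promoter. rrnB T1 and T2 terminators lie near this region.
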