Addgene plasmid #111611: pDAI-SceI-pheS
Purpose: Yeast homing endonuclease I - SceI expression vector. Used for resolution of merodiploids during allelic exchange in Burkholderia sp.
Depositing lab: Tim Tolker-Nielsen. Depositing organization: University of Copenhagen. Publication: In-Frame and Unmarked Gene Deletions in Burkholderia cenocepacia via an Allelic Exchange System Compatible with Gateway Technology. Fazli M, Harrison JJ, Gambino M, Givskov M, Tolker-Nielsen T. Appl Environ Microbiol. 2015 Jun;81(11):3623-30. doi: 10.1128/AEM.03909-14. Epub 2015 Mar 20. PubMed 25795676.
Backbone
  Vector backbone: pDAI-SceI (pBBR1-based)
  Vector type: Bacterial Expression
Growth in bacteria
  Bacterial resistance: Tetracycline, 10 μg/mL
  Growth temperature: 37°C
  Growth strain: DH5alpha
  Copy number: High Copy
Gene/Insert
  Gene/Insert name: pheS
  Species: Synthetic
  Cloning method: Restriction Enzyme; 5′ cloning site Unknown (unknown if destroyed)
Terms and licenses: Academic/Nonprofit Terms; Industry Terms: Not Available to Industry
How to cite: pDAI-SceI-pheS was a gift from Tim Tolker-Nielsen (Addgene plasmid # 111611 ; http://n2t.net/addgene:111611 ; RRID:Addgene_111611)
